>Addgene plasmid #82101 | pDONR223_BMP2_WT | addgene full sequence | sequence record 164557 | Addgene NGS Result
CTTTCCTGCGTTATCCCCTGATTCTGTGGATAACCGTATTACCGCCTTTGAGTGAGCTGATACCGCTCGC
CGCAGCCGAACGACCGAGCGCAGCGAGTCAGTGAGCGAGGAAGCGGAAGAGCGCCCAATACGCAAACCGC
CTCTCCCCGCGCGTTGGCCGATTCATTAATGCAGCTGGCACGACAGGTTTCCCGACTGGAAAGCGGGCAG
TGAGCGCAACGCAATTAATACGCGTACCGCTAGCCAGGAAGAGTTTGTAGAAACGCAAAAAGGCCATCCG
TCAGGATGGCCTTCTGCTTAGTTTGATGCCTGGCAGTTTATGGCGGGCGTCCTGCCCGCCACCCTCCGGG
CCGTTGCTTCACAACGTTCAAATCCGCTCCCGGCGGATTTGTCCTACTCAGGAGAGCGTTCACCGACAAA
CAACAGATAAAACGAAAGGCCCAGTCTTCCGACTGAGCCTTTCGTTTTATTTGATGCCTGGCAGTTCCCT
ACTCTCGCGTTAACGCTAGCATGGATGTTTTCCCAGTCACGACGTTGTAAAACGACGGCCAGTCTTAAGC
TCGGGCCCCAAATAATGATTTTATTTTGACTGATAGTGACCTGTTCGTTGCAACAAATTGATGAGCAATG
CTTTTTTATAATGCCAACTTTGTACAAAAAAGTTGGCACCATGGTGGCCGGGACCCGCTGTCTTCTAGCG
TTGCTGCTTCCCCAGGTCCTCCTGGGCGGCGCGGCTGGCCTCGTTCCGGAGCTGGGCCGCAGGAAGTTCG
CGGCGGCGTCGTCGGGCCGCCCCTCATCCCAGCCCTCTGACGAGGTCCTGAGCGAGTTCGAGTTGCGGCT
GCTCAGCATGTTCGGCCTGAAACAGAGACCCACCCCCAGCAGGGACGCCGTGGTGCCCCCCTACATGCTA
GACCTGTATCGCAGGCACTCAGGTCAGCCGGGCTCACCCGCCCCAGACCACCGGTTGGAGAGGGCAGCCA
GCCGAGCCAACACTGTGCGCAGCTTCCACCATGAAGAATCTTTGGAAGAACTACCAGAAACGAGTGGGAA
AACAACCCGGAGATTCTTCTTTAATTTAAGTTCTATCCCCACGGAGGAGTTTATCACCTCAGCAGAGCTT
CAGGTTTTCCGAGAACAGATGCAAGATGCTTTAGGAAACAATAGCAGTTTCCATCACCGAATTAATATTT
ATGAAATCATAAAACCTGCAACAGCCAACTCGAAATTCCCCGTGACCAGACTTTTGGACACCAGGTTGGT
GAATCAGAATGCAAGCAGGTGGGAAAGTTTTGATGTCACCCCCGCTGTGATGCGGTGGACTGCACAGGGA
CACGCCAACCATGGATTCGTGGTGGAAGTGGCCCACTTGGAGGAGAAACAAGGTGTCTCCAAGAGACATG
TTAGGATAAGCAGGTCTTTGCACCAAGATGAACACAGCTGGTCACAGATAAGGCCATTGCTAGTAACTTT
TGGCCATGATGGAAAAGGGCATCCTCTCCACAAAAGAGAAAAACGTCAAGCCAAACACAAACAGCGGAAA
CGCCTTAAGTCCAGCTGTAAGAGACACCCTTTGTACGTGGACTTCAGTGACGTGGGGTGGAATGACTGGA
TTGTGGCTCCCCCGGGGTATCACGCCTTTTACTGCCACGGAGAATGCCCTTTTCCTCTGGCTGATCATCT
GAACTCCACTAATCATGCCATTGTTCAGACGTTGGTCAACTCTGTTAACTCTAAGATTCCTAAGGCATGC
TGTGTCCCGACAGAACTCAGTGCTATCTCGATGCTGTACCTTGACGAGAATGAAAAGGTTGTATTAAAGA
ACTATCAGGACATGGTTGTGGAGGGTTGTGGGTGTCGCTAATTGCCAACTTTCTTGTACAAAGTTGGCAT
TATAAGAAAGCATTGCTTATCAATTTGTTGCAACGAACAGGTCACTATCAGTCAAAATAAAATCATTATT
TGCCATCCAGCTGATATCCCCTATAGTGAGTCGTATTACATGGTCATAGCTGTTTCCTGGCAGCTCTGGC
CCGTGTCTCAAAATCTCTGATGTTACATTGCACAAGATAAAAATATATCATCATGCCTCCTCTAGACCAG
CCAGGACAGAAATGCCTCGACTTCGCTGCTACCCAAGGTTGCCGGGTGACGCACACCGTGGAAACGGATG
AAGGCACGAACCCAGTGGACATAAGCCTGTTCGGTTCGTAAGCTGTAATGCAAGTAGCGTATGCGCTCAC
GCAACTGGTCCAGAACCTTGACCGAACGCAGCGGTGGTAACGGCGCAGTGGCGGTTTTCATGGCTTGTTA
TGACTGTTTTTTTGGGGTACAGTCTATGCCTCGGGCATCCAAGCAGCAAGCGCGTTACGCCGTGGGTCGA
TGTTTGATGTTATGGAGCAGCAACGATGTTACGCAGCAGGGCAGTCGCCCTAAAACAAAGTTAAACATTA
TGAGGGAAGCGGTGATCGCCGAAGTATCGACTCAACTATCAGAGGTAGTTGGCGTCATCGAGCGCCATCT
CGAACCGACGTTGCTGGCCGTACATTTGTACGGCTCCGCAGTGGATGGCGGCCTGAAGCCACACAGTGAT
ATTGATTTGCTGGTTACGGTGACCGTAAGGCTTGATGAAACAACGCGGCGAGCTTTGATCAACGACCTTT
TGGAAACTTCGGCTTCCCCTGGAGAGAGCGAGATTCTCCGCGCTGTAGAAGTCACCATTGTTGTGCACGA
CGACATCATTCCGTGGCGTTATCCAGCTAAGCGCGAACTGCAATTTGGAGAATGGCAGCGCAATGACATT
CTTGCAGGTATCTTCGAGCCAGCCACGATCGACATTGATCTGGCTATCTTGCTGACAAAAGCAAGAGAAC
ATAGCGTTGCCTTGGTAGGTCCAGCGGCGGAGGAACTCTTTGATCCGGTTCCTGAACAGGATCTATTTGA
GGCGCTAAATGAAACCTTAACGCTATGGAACTCGCCGCCCGACTGGGCTGGCGATGAGCGAAATGTAGTG
CTTACGTTGTCCCGCATTTGGTACAGCGCAGTAACCGGCAAAATCGCGCCGAAGGATGTCGCTGCCGACT
GGGCAATGGAGCGCCTGCCGGCCCAGTATCAGCCCGTCATACTTGAAGCTAGACAGGCTTATCTTGGACA
AGAAGAAGATCGCTTGGCCTCGCGCGCAGATCAGTTGGAAGAATTTGTCCACTACGTGAAAGGCGAGATC
ACCAAGGTAGTCGGCAAATAACCCTCGAGCCACCCATGACCAAAATCCCTTAACGTGAGTTACGCGTCGT
TCCACTGAGCGTCAGACCCCGTAGAAAAGATCAAAGGATCTTCTTGAGATCCTTTTTTTCTGCGCGTAAT
CTGCTGCTTGCAAACAAAAAAACCACCGCTACCAGCGGTGGTTTGTTTGCCGGATCAAGAGCTACCAACT
CTTTTTCCGAAGGTAACTGGCTTCAGCAGAGCGCAGATACCAAATACTGTTCTTCTAGTGTAGCCGTAGT
TAGGCCACCACTTCAAGAACTCTGTAGCACCGCCTACATACCTCGCTCTGCTAATCCTGTTACCAGTGGC
TGCTGCCAGTGGCGATAAGTCGTGTCTTACCGGGTTGGACTCAAGACGATAGTTACCGGATAAGGCGCAG
CGGTCGGGCTGAACGGGGGGTTCGTGCACACAGCCCAGCTTGGAGCGAACGACCTACACCGAACTGAGAT
ACCTACAGCGTGAGCTATGAGAAAGCGCCACGCTTCCCGAAGGGAGAAAGGCGGACAGGTATCCGGTAAG
CGGCAGGGTCGGAACAGGAGAGCGCACGAGGGAGCTTCCAGGGGGAAACGCCTGGTATCTTTATAGTCCT
GTCGGGTTTCGCCACCTCTGACTTGAGCGTCGATTTTTGTGATGCTCGTCAGGGGGGCGGAGCCTATGGA
AAAACGCCAGCAACGCGGCCTTTTTACGGTTCCTGGCCTTTTGCTGGCCTTTTGCTCACATGTT
Features (pLannotate 1.2.2; 12 found; start..end, strand, type, name):
    121..213     +  CDS            lacI (fragment): lac repressor; lacI; The lac repressor binds to the lac operator to inhibit transcription in E. coli. This inhibition can be relieved by adding lactose or isopropyl-β-D-thiogalactopyranoside (IPTG).
    268..295     -  terminator     rrnB T2 terminator: transcription terminator T2 from the E. coli rrnB gene
    427..470     +  terminator     rrnB T1 terminator: Escherichia coli rrnB; transcription terminator T1 from the E. coli rrnB gene
    517..553     -  CDS            lacZα (fragment): LacZα fragment of β-galactosidase; lacZ fragment
    570..665     +  protein_bind   attL3: mutant version of attL; recombination site for the Gateway® LR reaction LR Clonase™
    671..1858    +  CDS            BMP2: BMP2_HUMAN - Also known as BMP2A. Experimental evidence at protein level: Swiss-Prot protein existence level 1. Growth factor of the TGF-beta superfamily that plays essential roles in many developmental processes, including cardiogenesis, neurogenesis, and osteogenesis (PubMed:18436533, PubMed:31019025, PubMed:24362451). Induces cartilage and bone formation (PubMed:3201241). Initiates the canonical BMP signaling cascade by associating with type I receptor BMPR1A and type II receptor BMPR2 (PubMed:15064755, PubMed:17295905, PubMed:18436533). Once all three components are bound together in a com
   1866..1961    -  protein_bind   attL3: mutant version of attL; recombination site for the Gateway® LR reaction LR Clonase™
   1980..1998    -  promoter       T7 promoter: promoter for bacteriophage T7 RNA polymerase
   2188..2211    +  promoter       Pc promoter (fragment): intI1 (promoter lies within the coding sequence); class 1 integron promoter
   2387..2443    +  CDS            GmR (fragment): gentamycin acetyltransferase; aacC1; confers resistance to gentamycin
   2450..3241    +  CDS            SmR: aminoglycoside adenylyltransferase (Murphy, 1985); aadA; confers resistance to spectinomycin and streptomycin
   3334..3922    +  rep_origin     ori: high-copy-number ColE1/pMB1/pBR322/pUC origin of replication
