[The description below was written by a language model from this plasmid's Addgene catalogue record and pLannotate feature annotations shown in this document.]
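Description:
pDONR223_BMP2_WT is a Gateway entry clone built in the Invitrogen pDONR223 backbone and carries the wild-type human BMP2 open reading frame (reference transcript NM_001200.3). It belongs to the Target Accelerator Plasmid Collection, a set of wild-type and variant ORFs assembled for systematic functional testing of cancer-associated alleles. The sequenced plasmid is about 4 kb. It replicates in E. coli from a high-copy ColE1/pUC-type origin and is selected with spectinomycin through the aadA aminoglycoside adenylyltransferase gene (SmR). That gene lies downstream of a fragment of the class 1 integron Pc promoter and a short gentamicin-resistance gene remnant.

The BMP2 coding sequence encodes a TGF-beta superfamily growth factor involved in bone and cartilage induction and in developmental signalling through BMP receptors. It sits between two attL recombination sites in opposite orientations. The automated annotation labels both as attL3, although the two sites flanking an entry-clone insert would normally be distinct attL variants, so this naming may be an artefact of the annotation. The ORF is in the "closed" configuration, with a stop codon immediately after the insert, so it will yield native, untagged C-termini rather than C-terminal fusions after transfer.

The record lists no promoter for the insert, as expected for an entry vector that is not meant to express the gene itself. A T7 promoter lies just outside the downstream att site, and rrnB T1 and T2 terminators upstream insulate the cassette from read-through transcription. The small lacI and lacZα fragments are backbone remnants. The plasmid serves as a source clone for moving BMP2 by LR recombination into Gateway destination vectors, where the wild-type ORF can be expressed, for example as a reference alongside variant alleles.
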