Addgene plasmid #82101: pDONR223_BMP2_WT
Purpose: Gateway Donor vector containing BMP2 , part of the Target Accelerator Plasmid Collection.
Depositing lab: Jesse Boehm & William Hahn & David Root. Depositing organization: Broad Institute. Publication: Systematic Functional Interrogation of Rare Cancer Variants Identifies Oncogenic Alleles. Kim E, Ilic N, Shrestha Y, Zou L, Kamburov A, Zhu C, Yang X, Lubonja R, Tran N, Nguyen C, Lawrence MS, Piccioni F, Bagul M, Doench JG, Chouinard CR, Wu X, Hogstrom L, Natoli T, Tamayo P, Horn H, Corsello SM, Lage K, Root DE, Subramanian A, Golub TR, Getz G, Boehm JS, Hahn WC. Cancer Discov. 2016 Jul;6(7):714-26. doi: 10.1158/2159-8290.CD-16-0160. Epub 2016 May 4. PubMed 27147599.
Backbone
  Vector backbone: pDONR223
  Backbone manufacturer: Invitrogen
  Backbone size w/o insert (bp): 2790
  Vector type: Gateway Entry vector
Growth in bacteria
  Bacterial resistance: Spectinomycin, 50 μg/mL
  Growth temperature: 37°C
  Growth strain: DH5alpha
  Copy number: High Copy
Gene/Insert
  Gene/Insert name: BMP2 (alt name: NM_001200.3)
  Species: H. sapiens (human)
  Mutation: WT
  Entrez Gene: BMP2 (a.k.a. BDA2, BMP2A, SSFSC, SSFSC1)
  Promoter: None
  Cloning method: Gateway Cloning
  Sequencing primers: 5′ M13pUC-fwd; 3′ M13-Rev
Terms and licenses: Academic/Nonprofit Terms; Industry Terms: Not Available to Industry
Depositor comments: Closed state: stop codon immediately follows insert Supporting reference: Systematic morphological profiling of human gene and allele function via Cell Painting. Rohban MH, et al. Elife. 2017, Mar 18;6. pii: e24060. PubMed PMID 28315521
How to cite: pDONR223_BMP2_WT was a gift from Jesse Boehm & William Hahn & David Root (Addgene plasmid # 82101 ; http://n2t.net/addgene:82101 ; RRID:Addgene_82101)
