>Addgene plasmid #82101 | pDONR223_BMP2_WT | depositor partial sequence | sequence record 155472 | Insert sequence
ATGGTGGCCGGGACCCGCTGTCTTCTAGCGTTGCTGCTTCCCCAGGTCCTCCTGGGCGGCGCGGCTGGCC
TCGTTCCGGAGCTGGGCCGCAGGAAGTTCGCGGCGGCGTCGTCGGGCCGCCCCTCATCCCAGCCCTCTGA
CGAGGTCCTGAGCGAGTTCGAGTTGCGGCTGCTCAGCATGTTCGGCCTGAAACAGAGACCCACCCCCAGC
AGGGACGCCGTGGTGCCCCCCTACATGCTAGACCTGTATCGCAGGCACTCAGGTCAGCCGGGCTCACCCG
CCCCAGACCACCGGTTGGAGAGGGCAGCCAGCCGAGCCAACACTGTGCGCAGCTTCCACCATGAAGAATC
TTTGGAAGAACTACCAGAAACGAGTGGGAAAACAACCCGGAGATTCTTCTTTAATTTAAGTTCTATCCCC
ACGGAGGAGTTTATCACCTCAGCAGAGCTTCAGGTTTTCCGAGAACAGATGCAAGATGCTTTAGGAAACA
ATAGCAGTTTCCATCACCGAATTAATATTTATGAAATCATAAAACCTGCAACAGCCAACTCGAAATTCCC
CGTGACCAGACTTTTGGACACCAGGTTGGTGAATCAGAATGCAAGCAGGTGGGAAAGTTTTGATGTCACC
CCCGCTGTGATGCGGTGGACTGCACAGGGACACGCCAACCATGGATTCGTGGTGGAAGTGGCCCACTTGG
AGGAGAAACAAGGTGTCTCCAAGAGACATGTTAGGATAAGCAGGTCTTTGCACCAAGATGAACACAGCTG
GTCACAGATAAGGCCATTGCTAGTAACTTTTGGCCATGATGGAAAAGGGCATCCTCTCCACAAAAGAGAA
AAACGTCAAGCCAAACACAAACAGCGGAAACGCCTTAAGTCCAGCTGTAAGAGACACCCTTTGTACGTGG
ACTTCAGTGACGTGGGGTGGAATGACTGGATTGTGGCTCCCCCGGGGTATCACGCCTTTTACTGCCACGG
AGAATGCCCTTTTCCTCTGGCTGATCATCTGAACTCCACTAATCATGCCATTGTTCAGACGTTGGTCAAC
TCTGTTAACTCTAAGATTCCTAAGGCATGCTGTGTCCCGACAGAACTCAGTGCTATCTCGATGCTGTACC
TTGACGAGAATGAAAAGGTTGTATTAAAGAACTATCAGGACATGGTTGTGGAGGGTTGTGGGTGTCGC
